Addgene plasmid #107700: YA1529: pAAV_hSyn-QuasAr3-P2A-CheRiff
Purpose: in vivo voltage imaging
Depositing lab: Adam Cohen. Depositing organization: Harvard University. Publication: Voltage imaging and optogenetics reveal behaviour-dependent changes in hippocampal dynamics. Adam Y, Kim JJ, Lou S, Zhao Y, Xie ME, Brinks D, Wu H, Mostajo-Radji MA, Kheifets S, Parot V, Chettih S, Williams KJ, Gmeiner B, Farhi SL, Madisen L, Buchanan EK, Kinsella I, Zhou D, Paninski L, Harvey CD, Zeng H, Arlotta P, Campbell RE, Cohen AE. Nature. 2019 May 1. pii: 10.1038/s41586-019-1166-7. doi: 10.1038/s41586-019-1166-7. PubMed 31043747.
Backbone
  Vector backbone: pAAV_hSyn
  Backbone size w/o insert (bp): 4401
  Total vector size (bp): 7149
  Vector type: Mammalian Expression, AAV
Growth in bacteria
  Bacterial resistance: Ampicillin, 100 μg/mL
  Growth temperature: 30°C
  Growth strain: NEB Stable
  Copy number: Unknown
Gene/Insert
  Gene/Insert name: QuasAr3-P2A-CheRiff
  Species: Synthetic
  Insert size (bp): 2783
  Promoter: human synapsin I
  Cloning method: Gibson Cloning
  Sequencing primers: 5′ GCTCGTCAATCAAGCTGGTTC; 3′ ctctgctgtttatggtgttggacg
Terms and licenses: Academic/Nonprofit Terms; Industry Terms: Not Available to Industry
How to cite: YA1529: pAAV_hSyn-QuasAr3-P2A-CheRiff was a gift from Adam Cohen (Addgene plasmid # 107700 ; http://n2t.net/addgene:107700 ; RRID:Addgene_107700)
