[The description below was written by a language model from this plasmid's Addgene catalogue record, the feature table of its GenBank file and pLannotate feature annotations shown in this document.]
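Description:
YA1529: pAAV_hSyn-QuasAr3-P2A-CheRiff is an AAV transfer plasmid for neuronal expression of a paired voltage indicator and optogenetic actuator, deposited for in vivo voltage imaging. The roughly 7.15 kb plasmid is propagated in E. coli through a ColE1/pUC-type origin with ampicillin selection (β-lactamase under its own promoter), and it also carries an f1 phage origin. The expression cassette sits between AAV2 inverted terminal repeats, which allow it to be packaged into recombinant AAV particles. The left ITR is only detected as fragments in the automated annotation of the sequenced plasmid, whereas the right ITR is annotated in full.

Between the ITRs, the human synapsin I promoter restricts expression to neurons and drives a single synthetic open reading frame of about 2.8 kb. The first half encodes the archaerhodopsin-derived voltage sensor. Both feature tables label it QuasAr2, the closest known match, although the catalogue names it QuasAr3. The sensor is fused to a trafficking sequence derived from the Kir2.1 (KCNJ2) potassium channel, the yellow fluorescent protein Citrine, three further trafficking-sequence repeats and an ER export motif (ER2), elements intended to improve delivery to the plasma membrane. A P2A ribosomal-skipping peptide then separates this fusion from CheRiff, a blue-light-gated channelrhodopsin, which carries its own trafficking sequence and an HA epitope tag. A WPRE and a short bovine growth hormone polyadenylation signal enhance transcript stability and processing. Co-translation of the two proteins from one transcript lets the same neuron be stimulated with blue light while its membrane potential is read out optically, with Citrine marking expressing cells.
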