LOCUS       YA1529_pAAV_hSyn 7151 bp ds-DNA circular 30-OCT-2018
COMMENT
COMMENT
COMMENT     ApEinfo:methylated:1
FEATURES             Location/Qualifiers
     promoter        151..635
                     /label=hSyn promoter
                     /ApEinfo_fwdcolor="pink"
                     /ApEinfo_revcolor="pink"
                     /ApEinfo_graphicformat="arrow_data {{0 1 2 0 0 -1} {} 0}
                     width 5 offset 0"
     CDS             1476..2186
                     /label=Citrine
                     /ApEinfo_fwdcolor="pink"
                     /ApEinfo_revcolor="pink"
                     /ApEinfo_graphicformat="arrow_data {{0 1 2 0 0 -1} {} 0}
                     width 5 offset 0"
     misc_feature    4414..4554
                     /label=R-ITR
                     /ApEinfo_fwdcolor="pink"
                     /ApEinfo_revcolor="pink"
                     /ApEinfo_graphicformat="arrow_data {{0 1 2 0 0 -1} {} 0}
                     width 5 offset 0"
     CDS             2385..2405
                     /label=ER2
                     /ApEinfo_fwdcolor="pink"
                     /ApEinfo_revcolor="pink"
                     /ApEinfo_graphicformat="arrow_data {{0 1 2 0 0 -1} {} 0}
                     width 5 offset 0"
     misc_feature    1..130
                     /label=L-ITR
                     /ApEinfo_fwdcolor="pink"
                     /ApEinfo_revcolor="pink"
                     /ApEinfo_graphicformat="arrow_data {{0 1 2 0 0 -1} {} 0}
                     width 5 offset 0"
     CDS             2472..3430
                     /label=CheRiff
                     /ApEinfo_fwdcolor="pink"
                     /ApEinfo_revcolor="pink"
                     /ApEinfo_graphicformat="arrow_data {{0 1 2 0 0 -1} {} 0}
                     width 5 offset 0"
     misc_feature    3544..4131
                     /label=WPRE
                     /ApEinfo_fwdcolor="pink"
                     /ApEinfo_revcolor="pink"
                     /ApEinfo_graphicformat="arrow_data {{0 1 2 0 0 -1} {} 0}
                     width 5 offset 0"
     CDS             3426..3487
                     /label=TS
                     /ApEinfo_fwdcolor="pink"
                     /ApEinfo_revcolor="pink"
                     /ApEinfo_graphicformat="arrow_data {{0 1 2 0 0 -1} {} 0}
                     width 5 offset 0"
     polyA_signal    4154..4385
                     /label=bGH-Short polyA
                     /ApEinfo_fwdcolor="pink"
                     /ApEinfo_revcolor="pink"
                     /ApEinfo_graphicformat="arrow_data {{0 1 2 0 0 -1} {} 0}
                     width 5 offset 0"
     CDS             join(648..1031,1035..1158,1160..1415)
                     /label=QuasAr2
                     /ApEinfo_fwdcolor="pink"
                     /ApEinfo_revcolor="pink"
                     /ApEinfo_graphicformat="arrow_data {{0 1 2 0 0 -1} {} 0}
                     width 5 offset 0"
     rep_origin      4646..4952
                     /label=F1 Origin
                     /ApEinfo_fwdcolor="pink"
                     /ApEinfo_revcolor="pink"
                     /ApEinfo_graphicformat="arrow_data {{0 1 2 0 0 -1} {} 0}
                     width 5 offset 0"
     CDS             2406..2471
                     /label=P2A
                     /ApEinfo_fwdcolor="cyan"
                     /ApEinfo_revcolor="green"
                     /ApEinfo_graphicformat="arrow_data {{0 1 2 0 0 -1} {} 0}
                     width 5 offset 0"
     misc_feature    5471..7151
                     /label=AmpR
                     /ApEinfo_fwdcolor="pink"
                     /ApEinfo_revcolor="pink"
                     /ApEinfo_graphicformat="arrow_data {{0 1 2 0 0 -1} {} 0}
                     width 5 offset 0"
     CDS             3488..3514
                     /label=HA
                     /ApEinfo_fwdcolor="pink"
                     /ApEinfo_revcolor="pink"
                     /ApEinfo_graphicformat="arrow_data {{0 1 2 0 0 -1} {} 0}
                     width 5 offset 0"
     CDS             1416..1475
                     /label=TS(1)
                     /ApEinfo_label="TS"
                     /ApEinfo_fwdcolor="pink"
                     /ApEinfo_revcolor="pink"
                     /ApEinfo_graphicformat="arrow_data {{0 1 2 0 0 -1} {} 0}
                     width 5 offset 0"
     CDS             2187..2384
                     /label=TSx3
                     /ApEinfo_fwdcolor="pink"
                     /ApEinfo_revcolor="pink"
                     /ApEinfo_graphicformat="arrow_data {{0 1 2 0 0 -1} {} 0}
                     width 5 offset 0"
ORIGIN
        1 cctgcaggca gctgcgcgct cgctcgctca ctgaggccgc ccgggcgtcg ggcgaccttt
       61 ggtcgcccgg cctcagtgag cgagcgagcg cgcagagagg gagtggccaa ctccatcact
      121 aggggttcct gcggccgcac gcgttgtaca gtgtctagac tgcagagggc cctgcgtatg
      181 agtgcaagtg ggttttagga ccaggatgag gcggggtggg ggtgcctacc tgacgaccga
      241 ccccgaccca ctggacaagc acccaacccc cattccccaa attgcgcatc ccctatcaga
      301 gagggggagg ggaaacagga tgcggcgagg cgcgtgcgca ctgccagctt cagcaccgcg
      361 gacagtgcct tcgcccccgc ctggcggcgc gcgccaccgc cgcctcagca ctgaaggcgc
      421 gctgacgtca ctcgccggtc ccccgcaaac tccccttccc ggccaccttg gtcgcgtccg
      481 cgccgccgcc ggcccagccg gaccgcacca cgcgaggcgc gagatagggg ggcacgggcg
      541 cgaccatctg cgctgcggcg ccggcgactc agcgctgcct cagtctgcgg tgggcagcgg
      601 aggagtcgtg tcgtgcctga gagcgcagtc gagaaggatc cgccaccatg gtaagtatcg
      661 ctctgcaggc tggttacgac ctactgggtg acggcagacc tgaaaccctg tggctgggca
      721 tcggcactct gctgatgctg attggaacct tctactttct ggtccgcgga tggggagtca
      781 ccgataagga tgcccgggaa tattacgctg tgactatcct ggtgtccgga atcgcatccg
      841 ccgcatatct gtctatgttc tttggtatcg ggcttactga ggtgtccgtc gggggcgaaa
      901 tgttggatat ctattatgcc aggtacgccc agtggctgtt taccacccca cttctgctgc
      961 tgcacctggc ccttctcgct aaggtggatc gggtgaccat cggcaccctg gtgggtgtgg
     1021 acgccctgat gatcgtcact ggcctcatcg gagccttgag ccacacggcc atagccagat
     1081 acagttggtg gttgttctct acaatttgca tgatagtggt gctctatgtt ctggctacat
     1141 ccctgcgatc tgctgcaagg gagcggggcc ccgaggtggc atctaccttt aacaccctga
     1201 cagctctggt cttggtgctg tggaccgctt accctatcct gtggatcata ggcactgagg
     1261 gcgctggcgt ggtgggcctg ggcatcgaaa ctctgctgtt tatggtgttg gacgtgactg
     1321 ccaaggtcgg ctttggcttt atcctgttga gatcccgggc tattctgggc gacaccgagg
     1381 caccagaacc cagtgccggt gccgatacgt tgatgaagag tagaatcaca agcgaaggcg
     1441 agtacatccc cctggatcaa atagacataa atgtagtgag caagggcgag gagctgttca
     1501 ccggggtggt gcccatcctg gtcgagctgg acggcgacgt aaacggccac aagttcagcg
     1561 tgtccggcga gggcgagggc gatgccacct acggcaagct gaccctgaag ttcatctgca
     1621 ccaccggcaa gctgcccgtg ccctggccca ccctcgtgac caccttcggc tacggcctga
     1681 tgtgcttcgc ccgctacccc gaccacatga agcagcacga cttcttcaag tccgccatgc
     1741 ccgaaggcta cgtccaggag cgcaccatct tcttcaagga cgacggcaac tacaagaccc
     1801 gcgccgaggt gaagttcgag ggcgacaccc tggtgaaccg catcgagctg aagggcatcg
     1861 acttcaagga ggacggcaac atcctggggc acaagctgga gtacaactac aacagccaca
     1921 acgtctatat catggccgac aagcagaaga acggcatcaa ggtgaacttc aagatccgcc
     1981 acaacatcga ggacggcagc gtgcagctcg ccgaccacta ccagcagaac acccccatcg
     2041 gcgacggccc cgtgctgctg cccgacaacc actacctgag ctaccagtcc gccctgagca
     2101 aagaccccaa cgagaagcgc gatcacatgg tcctgctgga gttcgtgacc gccgccggga
     2161 tcactctcgg catggacgag ctgtacaaat caaggatcac ctctgagggc gagtatatcc
     2221 ctctggatca gatcgacatt aacgtcggtg gaaaatcccg cataacctct gagggcgagt
     2281 acatccctct ggatcaaatc gatataaacg tggggggaaa aagtcgaatc acttctgagg
     2341 gcgagtatat acccctcgat cagattgaca tcaatgtggg gggcttttgt tatgagaatg
     2401 aagtgggctc cggagccacg aacttctctc tgttaaagca agcaggagac gtggaagaaa
     2461 accccggtcc cggcggagct cctgctccag acgctcacag cgccccacct ggaaacgatt
     2521 ctgccggagg cagtgagtac catgccccag ctggatatca agtgaatcca ccctaccacc
     2581 ccgtgcatgg gtatgaggaa cagtgcagct ccatctacat ctactatggg gccctgtggg
     2641 agcaggaaac agctaggggc ttccagtggt ttgccgtgtt cctgtctgcc ctgtttctgg
     2701 ctttctacgg ctggcacgcc tataaggcca gcgtgggatg ggaggaagtg tacgtgtgct
     2761 ccgtggagct gatcaaagtg attctggaga tctatttcga gttcaccagt cctgctatgc
     2821 tgttcctgta cggagggaac attaccccat ggctgagata tgccgaatgg ctgctgacat
     2881 gtcccgtgat cctgattcat ctgtctaaca tcaccggcct gagtgaggca tacaataagc
     2941 ggacaatggc tctgctggtg tccgacctgg gaactatttg catgggagtg acagccgctc
     3001 tggccactgg gtgggtgaag tggctgtttt actgtatcgg cctggtgtat ggaacccaga
     3061 cattctacaa cgctggaatc atctacgtgg agtcttacta tatcatgcct gccggcggct
     3121 gtaagaaact ggtgctggcc atgactgccg tgtactattc tagttggctg atgtttcccg
     3181 gcctgttcat ctttgggcct gaaggcatgc acaccctgag cgtggctggg tccactattg
     3241 gccataccat cgccgacctg ctgtccaaga atatttgggg actgctgggg cacttcctgc
     3301 ggatcaaaat tcacgagcat atcattatgt acggcgatat caggagacca gtgagctccc
     3361 agtttctggg acgcaaggtg gacgtgctgg ccttcgtgac agaggaagat aaagtggcgg
     3421 ccgccaagag caggatcacc agcgagggcg agtacatccc cctggaccag atcgacatca
     3481 acgtGGGtac ccatacgatg ttccagatta cgcttaagaa ttcgatatca agcttatcga
     3541 taatcaacct ctggattaca aaatttgtga aagattgact ggtattctta actatgttgc
     3601 tccttttacg ctatgtggat acgctgcttt aatgcctttg tatcatgcta ttgcttcccg
     3661 tatggctttc attttctcct ccttgtataa atcctggttg ctgtctcttt atgaggagtt
     3721 gtggcccgtt gtcaggcaac gtggcgtggt gtgcactgtg tttgctgacg caacccccac
     3781 tggttggggc attgccacca cctgtcagct cctttccggg actttcgctt tccccctccc
     3841 tattgccacg gcggaactca tcgccgcctg ccttgcccgc tgctggacag gggctcggct
     3901 gttgggcact gacaattccg tggtgttgtc ggggaaatca tcgtcctttc cttggctgct
     3961 cgcctatgtt gccacctgga ttctgcgcgg gacgtccttc tgctacgtcc cttcggccct
     4021 caatccagcg gaccttcctt cccgcggcct gctgccggct ctgcggcctc ttccgcgtct
     4081 tcgccttcgc cctcagacga gtcggatctc cctttgggcc gcctccccgc atcgataccg
     4141 agcgctgctc gagctagagc tcgctgatca gcctcgactg tgccttctag ttgccagcca
     4201 tctgttgttt gcccctcccc cgtgccttcc ttgaccctgg aaggtgccac tcccactgtc
     4261 ctttcctaat aaaatgagga aattgcatcg cattgtctga gtaggtgtca ttctattctg
     4321 gggggtgggg tggggcagga cagcaagggg gaggattggg aagacaatag caggcatgct
     4381 ggggaggtaa ccacgtgcgg accgagcggc cgcaggaacc cctagtgatg gagttggcca
     4441 ctccctctct gcgcgctcgc tcgctcactg aggccgggcg accaaaggtc gcccgacgcc
     4501 cgggctttgc ccgggcggcc tcagtgagcg agcgagcgcg cagctgcctg caggggcgcc
     4561 tgatgcggta ttttctcctt acgcatctgt gcggtatttc acaccgcata nnnnnnnnnn
     4621 nnnnnnnnnn nnnnnnnnnn nnnnnnnnnn nnnnnnnnnn nnnnnnnnnn nnnnnnnnnn
     4681 nnnnnnnnnn nnnnnnnnnn nnnnnnnnnn nnnnnnnnnn nnnnnnnnnn nnnnnnnnnn
     4741 nnnnnnnnnn nncnnnnnnn nnnnnnnnnn nnnnnnnnnn nnnnnnnnnn nnnnnnnnnn
     4801 nnnnnnnnnn nnnnnnnnnn nnnnnnnnnn nnnnnnnnnn nnnnnnnnnn nnnnnnnnnn
     4861 nnnnnnnnnn nnnnnnnnnn nnnnnnnnnn nnnncctttg acgttggagt ccacgttctt
     4921 tnnnnnnnnn nnnnnnnnnn nnnnnnnnnn nnnnnnnnat cctatctcgg gctattcttt
     4981 tgatttataa gggattttgc cgatttcggt ctattggtta aaaaatgagc tgatttaaca
     5041 aaaatttaac gcgaatttta acaaaatatt aacgtttaca attttatggt gcactctcag
     5101 tacaatctgc tctgatgccg catagttaag ccagccccga cacccgccaa cacccgctga
     5161 cgcgccctga cgggcttgtc tgctcccggc atccgcttac agacaagctg tgaccgtctc
     5221 cgggagctgc atgtgtcaga ggttttcacc gtcatcaccg aaacgcgcga gacgaaaggg
     5281 cctcgtgata cgcctatttt tataggttaa tgtcatgata ataatggttt cttagacgtc
     5341 aggtggcact tttcggggaa atgtgcgcgg aacccctatt tgtttatttt tctaaataca
     5401 ttcaaatatg tatccgctca tgagacaata accctgataa atgcttcaat aatattgaaa
     5461 aaggaagagt atgagtattc aacatttccg tgtcgccctt attccctttt ttgcggcatt
     5521 ttgccttcct gtttttgctc acccagaaac gctggtgaaa gtaaaagatg ctgaagatca
     5581 gttgggtgca cgagtgggtt acatcgaact ggatctcaac agcggtaaga tccttgagag
     5641 ttttcgcccc gaagaacgtt ttccaatgat gagcactttt aaagttctgc tatgtggcgc
     5701 ggtattatcc cgtattgacg ccgggcaaga gcaactcggt cgccgcatac actattctca
     5761 gaatgacttg gttgagtact caccagtcac agaaaagcat cttacggatg gcatgacagt
     5821 aagagaatta tgcagtgctg ccataaccat gagtgataac actgcggcca acttacttct
     5881 gacaacgatc ggaggaccga aggagctaac cgcttttttg cacaacatgg gggatcatgt
     5941 aactcgcctt gatcgttggg aaccggagct gaatgaagcc ataccaaacg acgagcgtga
     6001 caccacgatg cctgtagcaa tggcaacaac gttgcgcaaa ctattaactg gcgaactact
     6061 tactctagct tcccggcaac aattaataga ctggatggag gcggataaag ttgcaggacc
     6121 acttctgcgc tcggcccttc cggctggctg gtttattgct gataaatctg gagccggtga
     6181 gcgtggaagc cgcggtatca ttgcagcact ggggccagat ggtaagccct cccgtatcgt
     6241 agttatctac acgacgggga gtcaggcaac tatggatgaa cgaaatagac agatcgctga
     6301 gataggtgcc tcactgatta agcattggta actgtcagac caagtttact catatatact
     6361 ttagattgat ttaaaacttc atttttaatt taaaaggatc taggtgaaga tcctttttga
     6421 taatctcatg accaaaatcc cttaacgtga gttttcgttc cactgagcgt cagaccccgt
     6481 agaaaagatc aaaggatctt cttgagatcc tttttttctg cgcgtaatct gctgcttgca
     6541 aacaaaaaaa ccaccgctac cagcggtggt ttgtttgccg gatcaagagc taccaactct
     6601 ttttccgaag gtaactggct tcagcagagc gcagatacca aatactgttc ttctagtgta
     6661 gccgtagtta ggccaccact tcaagaactc tgtagcaccg cctacatacc tcgctctgct
     6721 aatcctgtta ccagtggctg ctgccagtgg cgataagtcg tgtcttaccg ggttggactc
     6781 aagacgatag ttaccggata aggcgcagcg gtcgggctga acggggggtt cgtgcacaca
     6841 gcccagcttg gagcgaacga cctacaccga actgagatac ctacagcgtg agctatgaga
     6901 aagcgccacg cttcccgaag ggagaaaggc ggacaggtat ccggtaagcg gcagggtcgg
     6961 aacaggagag cgcacgaggg agcttccagg gggaaacgcc tggtatcttt atagtcctgt
     7021 cgggtttcgc cacctctgac ttgagcgtcg atttttgtga tgctcgtcag gggggcggag
     7081 cctatggaaa aacgccagca acgcggcctt tttacggttc ctggcctttt gctggccttt
     7141 tgctcacatg t
//
