Features (pLannotate 1.2.2; 21 found; start..end, strand, type, name):
     12..39      +  repeat_region  AAV2 ITR (fragment): inverted terminal repeat of adeno-associated virus serotype 2 inverted
     68..95      +  repeat_region  AAV2 ITR (fragment): inverted terminal repeat of adeno-associated virus serotype 2 inverted
    181..628     +  promoter       hSyn promoter: human synapsin I promoter; confers neuron-specific expression (Kügler et al., 2003)
    648..1406    +  CDS            QuasAr2: achaerhodopsin-3 (Arch) derivative with improved voltage sensitivity (Hochbaum et al., 2014)
   1410..1475    +  CDS            KCNJ2 (fragment): KCNJ2_HUMAN - Also known as IRK1. Experimental evidence at protein level: Swiss-Prot protein existence level 1. Probably participates in establishing action potential waveform and excitability of neuronal and muscle tissues. Inward rectifier potassium channels are characterized by a greater tendency to allow potassium to flow into the cell rather than out of it. Their voltage dependence is regulated by the concentration of extracellular potassium; as external potassium is raised, the voltage range of the channel opening shifts to more positive voltages. The inward rectification is mainly due t
   1476..2189    +  CDS            Citrine: Citrine is a basic (constitutively fluorescent) yellow fluorescent protein published in 2001, derived from Aequorea victoria. It has moderate acid sensitivity.
   2415..2470    +  CDS            P2A (fragment): 2A peptide from porcine teschovirus-1 polyprotein Eukaryotic ribosomes fail to insert a peptide bond between the Gly and Pro residues, yielding separate polypeptides.
   2472..3416    +  CDS            CheRiff: blue light-activated optogenetic actuator derived from Scherffelia dubia channelrhodopsin (Hochbaum et al., 2014)
   3426..3491    +  CDS            KCNJ2 (fragment): KCNJ2_HUMAN - Also known as IRK1. Experimental evidence at protein level: Swiss-Prot protein existence level 1. Probably participates in establishing action potential waveform and excitability of neuronal and muscle tissues. Inward rectifier potassium channels are characterized by a greater tendency to allow potassium to flow into the cell rather than out of it. Their voltage dependence is regulated by the concentration of extracellular potassium; as external potassium is raised, the voltage range of the channel opening shifts to more positive voltages. The inward rectification is mainly due t
   3489..3517    +  CDS            3xHA (fragment): three tandem HA epitope tags
   3519..3543    +  misc_feature   MCS (fragment): pBluescript multiple cloning site
   3543..4131    +  misc_feature   WPRE: woodchuck hepatitis virus posttranscriptional regulatory element
   4179..4386    +  polyA_signal   bGH poly(A) signal: bovine growth hormone polyadenylation signal
   4415..4555    +  repeat_region  AAV2 ITR: inverted terminal repeat of adeno-associated virus serotype 2 inverted
   4560..4611    -  misc_feature   bom (fragment): basis of mobility region from pBR322
   4630..5085    +  rep_origin     f1 ori (sequence partly withheld): f1 bacteriophage origin of replication; arrow indicates direction of (+) strand synthesis
   5086..5135    -  misc_feature   bom (fragment): basis of mobility region from pBR322
   5237..5272    -  CDS            rop (fragment): Rop protein, which maintains plasmids at low copy number; rop
   5367..5471    +  promoter       AmpR promoter: bla
   5472..6332    +  CDS            AmpR: β-lactamase; bla; confers resistance to ampicillin, carbenicillin, and related antibiotics
   6503..7091    +  rep_origin     ori: high-copy-number ColE1/pMB1/pBR322/pUC origin of replication
>Addgene plasmid #107700 | YA1529: pAAV_hSyn-QuasAr3-P2A-CheRiff | addgene full sequence | sequence record 217193 | Addgene NGS Result
CCTGCAGGCAGCTGCGCGCTCGCTCGCTCACTGAGGCCGCCCGGGCGTCGGGCGACCTTTGGTCGCCCGG
CCTCAGTGAGCGAGCGAGCGCGCAGAGAGGGAGTGGCCAACTCCATCACTAGGGGTTCCTGCGGCCGCAC
GCGTTGTACAGTGTCTAGACTGCAGAGGGCCCTGCGTATGAGTGCAAGTGGGTTTTAGGACCAGGATGAG
GCGGGGTGGGGGTGCCTACCTGACGACCGACCCCGACCCACTGGACAAGCACCCAACCCCCATTCCCCAA
ATTGCGCATCCCCTATCAGAGAGGGGGAGGGGAAACAGGATGCGGCGAGGCGCGTGCGCACTGCCAGCTT
CAGCACCGCGGACAGTGCCTTCGCCCCCGCCTGGCGGCGCGCGCCACCGCCGCCTCAGCACTGAAGGCGC
GCTGACGTCACTCGCCGGTCCCCCGCAAACTCCCCTTCCCGGCCACCTTGGTCGCGTCCGCGCCGCCGCC
GGCCCAGCCGGACCGCACCACGCGAGGCGCGAGATAGGGGGGCACGGGCGCGACCATCTGCGCTGCGGCG
CCGGCGACTCAGCGCTGCCTCAGTCTGCGGTGGGCAGCGGAGGAGTCGTGTCGTGCCTGAGAGCGCAGTC
GAGAAGGATCCGCCACCATGGTAAGTATCGCTCTGCAGGCTGGTTACGACCTACTGGGTGACGGCAGACC
TGAAACCCTGTGGCTGGGCATCGGCACTCTGCTGATGCTGATTGGAACCTTCTACTTTCTGGTCCGCGGA
TGGGGAGTCACCGATAAGGATGCCCGGGAATATTACGCTGTGACTATCCTGGTGTCCGGAATCGCATCCG
CCGCATATCTGTCTATGTTCTTTGGTATCGGGCTTACTGAGGTGTCCGTCGGGGGCGAAATGTTGGATAT
CTATTATGCCAGGTACGCCCAGTGGCTGTTTACCACCCCACTTCTGCTGCTGCACCTGGCCCTTCTCGCT
AAGGTGGATCGGGTGACCATCGGCACCCTGGTGGGTGTGGACGCCCTGATGATCGTCACTGGCCTCATCG
GAGCCTTGAGCCACACGGCCATAGCCAGATACAGTTGGTGGTTGTTCTCTACAATTTGCATGATAGTGGT
GCTCTATGTTCTGGCTACATCCCTGCGATCTGCTGCAAGGGAGCGGGGCCCCGAGGTGGCATCTACCTTT
AACACCCTGACAGCTCTGGTCTTGGTGCTGTGGACCGCTTACCCTATCCTGTGGATCATAGGCACTGAGG
GCGCTGGCGTGGTGGGCCTGGGCATCGAAACTCTGCTGTTTATGGTGTTGGACGTGACTGCCAAGGTCGG
CTTTGGCTTTATCCTGTTGAGATCCCGGGCTATTCTGGGCGACACCGAGGCACCAGAACCCAGTGCCGGT
GCCGATACGTTGATGAAGAGTAGAATCACAAGCGAAGGCGAGTACATCCCCCTGGATCAAATAGACATAA
ATGTAGTGAGCAAGGGCGAGGAGCTGTTCACCGGGGTGGTGCCCATCCTGGTCGAGCTGGACGGCGACGT
AAACGGCCACAAGTTCAGCGTGTCCGGCGAGGGCGAGGGCGATGCCACCTACGGCAAGCTGACCCTGAAG
TTCATCTGCACCACCGGCAAGCTGCCCGTGCCCTGGCCCACCCTCGTGACCACCTTCGGCTACGGCCTGA
TGTGCTTCGCCCGCTACCCCGACCACATGAAGCAGCACGACTTCTTCAAGTCCGCCATGCCCGAAGGCTA
CGTCCAGGAGCGCACCATCTTCTTCAAGGACGACGGCAACTACAAGACCCGCGCCGAGGTGAAGTTCGAG
GGCGACACCCTGGTGAACCGCATCGAGCTGAAGGGCATCGACTTCAAGGAGGACGGCAACATCCTGGGGC
ACAAGCTGGAGTACAACTACAACAGCCACAACGTCTATATCATGGCCGACAAGCAGAAGAACGGCATCAA
GGTGAACTTCAAGATCCGCCACAACATCGAGGACGGCAGCGTGCAGCTCGCCGACCACTACCAGCAGAAC
ACCCCCATCGGCGACGGCCCCGTGCTGCTGCCCGACAACCACTACCTGAGCTACCAGTCCGCCCTGAGCA
AAGACCCCAACGAGAAGCGCGATCACATGGTCCTGCTGGAGTTCGTGACCGCCGCCGGGATCACTCTCGG
CATGGACGAGCTGTACAAATCAAGGATCACCTCTGAGGGCGAGTATATCCCTCTGGATCAGATCGACATT
AACGTCGGTGGAAAATCCCGCATAACCTCTGAGGGCGAGTACATCCCTCTGGATCAAATCGATATAAACG
TGGGGGGAAAAAGTCGAATCACTTCTGAGGGCGAGTATATACCCCTCGATCAGATTGACATCAATGTGGG
GGGCTTTTGTTATGAGAATGAAGTGGGCTCCGGAGCCACGAACTTCTCTCTGTTAAAGCAAGCAGGAGAC
GTGGAAGAAAACCCCGGTCCCGGCGGAGCTCCTGCTCCAGACGCTCACAGCGCCCCACCTGGAAACGATT
CTGCCGGAGGCAGTGAGTACCATGCCCCAGCTGGATATCAAGTGAATCCACCCTACCACCCCGTGCATGG
GTATGAGGAACAGTGCAGCTCCATCTACATCTACTATGGGGCCCTGTGGGAGCAGGAAACAGCTAGGGGC
TTCCAGTGGTTTGCCGTGTTCCTGTCTGCCCTGTTTCTGGCTTTCTACGGCTGGCACGCCTATAAGGCCA
GCGTGGGATGGGAGGAAGTGTACGTGTGCTCCGTGGAGCTGATCAAAGTGATTCTGGAGATCTATTTCGA
GTTCACCAGTCCTGCTATGCTGTTCCTGTACGGAGGGAACATTACCCCATGGCTGAGATATGCCGAATGG
CTGCTGACATGTCCCGTGATCCTGATTCATCTGTCTAACATCACCGGCCTGAGTGAGGCATACAATAAGC
GGACAATGGCTCTGCTGGTGTCCGACCTGGGAACTATTTGCATGGGAGTGACAGCCGCTCTGGCCACTGG
GTGGGTGAAGTGGCTGTTTTACTGTATCGGCCTGGTGTATGGAACCCAGACATTCTACAACGCTGGAATC
ATCTACGTGGAGTCTTACTATATCATGCCTGCCGGCGGCTGTAAGAAACTGGTGCTGGCCATGACTGCCG
TGTACTATTCTAGTTGGCTGATGTTTCCCGGCCTGTTCATCTTTGGGCCTGAAGGCATGCACACCCTGAG
CGTGGCTGGGTCCACTATTGGCCATACCATCGCCGACCTGCTGTCCAAGAATATTTGGGGACTGCTGGGG
CACTTCCTGCGGATCAAAATTCACGAGCATATCATTATGTACGGCGATATCAGGAGACCAGTGAGCTCCC
AGTTTCTGGGACGCAAGGTGGACGTGCTGGCCTTCGTGACAGAGGAAGATAAAGTGGCGGCCGCCAAGAG
CAGGATCACCAGCGAGGGCGAGTACATCCCCCTGGACCAGATCGACATCAACGTGGGGTACCCATACGAT
GTTCCAGATTACGCTTAAGAATTCGATATCAAGCTTATCGATAATCAACCTCTGGATTACAAAATTTGTG
AAAGATTGACTGGTATTCTTAACTATGTTGCTCCTTTTACGCTATGTGGATACGCTGCTTTAATGACTTT
GTATCATGCTATTGCTTCCCGTATGGCTTTCATTTTCTCCTCCTTGTATAAATCCTGGTTGCTGTCTCTT
TATGAGGAGTTGTGGCCCGTTGTCAGGCAACGTGGCGTGGTGTGCACTGTGTTTGCTGACGCAACCCCCA
CTGGTTGGGGCATTGCCACCACCTGTCAGCTCCTTTCCGGGACTTTCGCTTTCCCCCTCCCTATTGCCAC
GGCGGAACTCATCGCCGCCTGCCTTGCCCGCTGCTGGACAGGGGCTCGGCTGTTGGGCACTGACAATTCC
GTGGTGTTGTCGGGGAAATCATCGTCCTTTCCTTGGCTGCTCGCCTATGTTGCCACCTGGATTCTGCGCG
GGACGTCCTTCTGCTACGTCCCTTCGGCCCTCAATCCAGCGGACCTTCCTTCCCGCGGCCTGCTGCCGGC
TCTGCGGCCTCTTCCGCGTCTTCGCCTTCGCCCTCAGACGAGTCGGATCTCCCTTTGGGCCGCCTCCCCG
CATCGATACCGAGCGCTGCTCGAGCTAGAGCTCGCTGATCAGCCTCGACTGTGCCTTCTAGTTGCCAGCC
ATCTGTTGTTTGCCCCTCCCCCGTGCCTTCCTTGACCCTGGAAGGTGCCACTCCCACTGTCCTTTCCTAA
TAAAATGAGGAAATTGCATCGCATTGTCTGAGTAGGTGTCATTCTATTCTGGGGGGTGGGGTGGGGCAGG
ACAGCAAGGGGGAGGATTGGGAAGACAATAGCAGGCATGCTGGGGAGGTAACCACGTGCGGACCGAGCGG
CCGCAGGAACCCCTAGTGATGGAGTTGGCCACTCCCTCTCTGCGCGCTCGCTCGCTCACTGAGGCCGGGC
GACCAAAGGTCGCCCGACGCCCGGGCTTTGCCCGGGCGGCCTCAGTGAGCGAGCGAGCGCGCAGCTGCCT
GCAGGGGCGCCTGATGCGGTATTTTCTCCTTACGCATCTGTGCGGTATTTCACACCGCATA
[95 nt withheld, positions 4612-4706]
T
[46 nt withheld, positions 4708-4753]
C
[141 nt withheld, positions 4755-4895]
CCTTTGACGTTGGAGTCCACGTTCTTT
[37 nt withheld, positions 4923-4959]
ACTCTATCTCGGGCTATTCTTTTGATTTATAAGGGATTTTGCCGATTTCGGTCTATTGGTTAAAAAATGA
GCTGATTTAACAAAAATTTAACGCGAATTTTAACAAAATATTAACGTTTACAATTTTATGGTGCACTCTC
AGTACAATCTGCTCTGATGCCGCATAGTTAAGCCAGCCCCGACACCCGCCAACACCCGCTGACGCGCCCT
GACGGGCTTGTCTGCTCCCGGCATCCGCTTACAGACAAGCTGTGACCGTCTCCGGGAGCTGCATGTGTCA
GAGGTTTTCACCGTCATCACCGAAACGCGCGAGACGAAAGGGCCTCGTGATACGCCTATTTTTATAGGTT
AATGTCATGATAATAATGGTTTCTTAGACGTCAGGTGGCACTTTTCGGGGAAATGTGCGCGGAACCCCTA
TTTGTTTATTTTTCTAAATACATTCAAATATGTATCCGCTCATGAGACAATAACCCTGATAAATGCTTCA
ATAATATTGAAAAAGGAAGAGTATGAGTATTCAACATTTCCGTGTCGCCCTTATTCCCTTTTTTGCGGCA
TTTTGCCTTCCTGTTTTTGCTCACCCAGAAACGCTGGTGAAAGTAAAAGATGCTGAAGATCAGTTGGGTG
CACGAGTGGGTTACATCGAACTGGATCTCAACAGCGGTAAGATCCTTGAGAGTTTTCGCCCCGAAGAACG
TTTTCCAATGATGAGCACTTTTAAAGTTCTGCTATGTGGCGCGGTATTATCCCGTATTGACGCCGGGCAA
GAGCAACTCGGTCGCCGCATACACTATTCTCAGAATGACTTGGTTGAGTACTCACCAGTCACAGAAAAGC
ATCTTACGGATGGCATGACAGTAAGAGAATTATGCAGTGCTGCCATAACCATGAGTGATAACACTGCGGC
CAACTTACTTCTGACAACGATCGGAGGACCGAAGGAGCTAACCGCTTTTTTGCACAACATGGGGGATCAT
GTAACTCGCCTTGATCGTTGGGAACCGGAGCTGAATGAAGCCATACCAAACGACGAGCGTGACACCACGA
TGCCTGTAGCAATGGCAACAACGTTGCGCAAACTATTAACTGGCGAACTACTTACTCTAGCTTCCCGGCA
ACAATTAATAGACTGGATGGAGGCGGATAAAGTTGCAGGACCACTTCTGCGCTCGGCCCTTCCGGCTGGC
TGGTTTATTGCTGATAAATCTGGAGCCGGTGAGCGTGGAAGCCGCGGTATCATTGCAGCACTGGGGCCAG
ATGGTAAGCCCTCCCGTATCGTAGTTATCTACACGACGGGGAGTCAGGCAACTATGGATGAACGAAATAG
ACAGATCGCTGAGATAGGTGCCTCACTGATTAAGCATTGGTAACTGTCAGACCAAGTTTACTCATATATA
CTTTAGATTGATTTAAAACTTCATTTTTAATTTAAAAGGATCTAGGTGAAGATCCTTTTTGATAATCTCA
TGACCAAAATCCCTTAACGTGAGTTTTCGTTCCACTGAGCGTCAGACCCCGTAGAAAAGATCAAAGGATC
TTCTTGAGATCCTTTTTTTCTGCGCGTAATCTGCTGCTTGCAAACAAAAAAACCACCGCTACCAGCGGTG
GTTTGTTTGCCGGATCAAGAGCTACCAACTCTTTTTCCGAAGGTAACTGGCTTCAGCAGAGCGCAGATAC
CAAATACTGTTCTTCTAGTGTAGCCGTAGTTAGGCCACCACTTCAAGAACTCTGTAGCACCGCCTACATA
CCTCGCTCTGCTAATCCTGTTACCAGTGGCTGCTGCCAGTGGCGATAAGTCGTGTCTTACCGGGTTGGAC
TCAAGACGATAGTTACCGGATAAGGCGCAGCGGTCGGGCTGAACGGGGGGTTCGTGCACACAGCCCAGCT
TGGAGCGAACGACCTACACCGAACTGAGATACCTACAGCGTGAGCTATGAGAAAGCGCCACGCTTCCCGA
AGGGAGAAAGGCGGACAGGTATCCGGTAAGCGGCAGGGTCGGAACAGGAGAGCGCACGAGGGAGCTTCCA
GGGGGAAACGCCTGGTATCTTTATAGTCCTGTCGGGTTTCGCCACCTCTGACTTGAGCGTCGATTTTTGT
GATGCTCGTCAGGGGGGCGGAGCCTATGGAAAAACGCCAGCAACGCGGCCTTTTTACGGTTCCTGGCCTT
TTGCTGGCCTTTTGCTCACATGT
